>Addgene plasmid #55871 | mRuby-LC-Myosin-N-7 | addgene full sequence | sequence record 192847 | Addgene NGS Result
CGTTACATAACTTACGGTAAATGGCCCGCCTGGCTGACCGCCCAACGACCCCCGCCCATTGACGTCAATA
ATGACGTATGTTCCCATAGTAACGCCAATAGGGACTTTCCATTGACGTCAATGGGTGGAGTATTTACGGT
AAACTGCCCACTTGGCAGTACATCAAGTGTATCATATGCCAAGTACGCCCCCTATTGACGTCAATGACGG
TAAATGGCCCGCCTGGCATTATGCCCAGTACATGACCTTATGGGACTTTCCTACTTGGCAGTACATCTAC
GTATTAGTCATCGCTATTACCATGGTGATGCGGTTTTGGCAGTACATCAATGGGCGTGGATAGCGGTTTG
ACTCACGGGGATTTCCAAGTCTCCACCCCATTGACGTCAATGGGAGTTTGTTTTGGCACCAAAATCAACG
GGACTTTCCAAAATGTCGTAACAACTCCGCCCCATTGACGCAAATGGGCGGTAGGCGTGTACGGTGGGAG
GTCTATATAAGCAGAGCTGGTTTAGTGAACCGTCAGATCCGCTAGCGCTACCGGACTCAGATCTCGAGCT
CAAGCTTATGTCGAGCAAGAGAGCCAAGGCCAAGACCACCAAGAAGAGGCCCCAGAGGGCTACGTCCAAT
GTCTTCGCCATGTTTGACCAGTCCCAGATCCAGGAGTTTAAGGAGGCCTTCAACATGATTGATCAGAACC
GCGATGGCTTCATTGATAAGGAGGACCTGCACGACATGTTGGCCTCTCTGGGGAAGAACCCCACAGACGA
GTACCTGGAGGGCATGATGAACGAGGCGCCAGGGCCCATCAACTTCACCATGTTCCTCACAATGTTTGGG
GAGAAGCTGAACGGCACAGACCCCGAGGATGTGATCCGCAATGCCTTTGCCTGCTTTGATGAGGAGGCCT
CAGGCTTCATCCACGAGGACCACCTGAGGGAGCTGCTCACCACCATGGGCGACCGATTCACGGATGAGGA
GGTGGACGAGATGTACCGCGAGGCACCCATTGATAAGAAGGGCAACTTCAACTACGTGGAGTTCACTCGC
ATCCTCAAACACGGCGCCAAGGACAAGGACGACCTGGATCCACCGGTCGCCACCATGAACAGCCTGATCA
AAGAAAACATGCGGATGAAGGTGGTGCTGGAAGGCAGCGTGAACGGCCACCAGTTCAAGTGCACCGGCGA
GGGCGAGGGCAACCCCTACATGGGCACCCAGACCATGCGGATCAAAGTGATCGAGGGCGGACCTCTGCCC
TTCGCCTTCGACATCCTGGCCACATCCTTCATGTACGGCAGCCGGACCTTCATCAAGTACCCCAAGGGCA
TCCCCGATTTCTTCAAGCAGAGCTTCCCCGAGGGCTTCACCTGGGAGAGAGTGACCAGATACGAGGACGG
CGGCGTGATCACCGTGATGCAGGACACCAGCCTGGAAGATGGCTGCCTGGTGTACCATGCCCAGGTCAGG
GGCGTGAATTTTCCCAGCAACGGCGCCGTGATGCAGAAGAAAACCAAGGGCTGGGAGCCCAACACCGAGA
TGATGTACCCCGCTGACGGCGGACTGAGAGGCTACACCCACATGGCCCTGAAGGTGGACGGCGGAGGGCA
CCTGAGCTGCAGCTTCGTGACCACCTACCGATCCAAGAAAACCGTGGGCAACATCAAGATGCCCGGCATC
CACGCCGTGGACCACCGGCTGGAAAGGCTGGAAGAGTCCGACAACGAGATGTTCGTGGTGCAGCGGGAGC
ACGCCGTGGCCAAGTTCGCCGGCCTGGGCGGAGGGTAAGCGGCCGCGACTCTAGATCATAATCAGCCATA
CCACATTTGTAGAGGTTTTACTTGCTTTAAAAAACCTCCCACACCTCCCCCTGAACCTGAAACATAAAAT
GAATGCAATTGTTGTTGTTAACTTGTTTATTGCAGCTTATAATGGTTACAAATAAAGCAATAGCATCACA
AATTTCACAAATAAAGCATTTTTTTCACTGCATTCTAGTTGTGGTTTGTCCAAACTCATCAATGTATCTT
AAGGCGTAAATTGTAAGCGTTAATATTTTGTTAAAATTCGCGTTAAATTTTTGTTAAATCAGCTCATTTT
TTAACCAATAGGCCGAAATCGGCAAAATCCCTTATAAATCAAAAGAATAGACCGAGATAGGGT
[37 nt withheld, positions 2164-2200]
AAAGAACGTGGACTCCAACGTCAAAGG
[49 nt withheld, positions 2228-2276]
T
[91 nt withheld, positions 2278-2368]
G
[124 nt withheld, positions 2370-2493]
CAGGTGGCACTTTTCGGGGAAATGTGCGCGGAACCCCTATTTGTTTATTTTTCTAAATACATTCAAATAT
GTATCCGCTCATGAGACAATAACCCTGATAAATGCTTCAATAATATTGAAAAAGGAAGAGTCCTGAGGCG
GAAAGAACCAGCTGTGGAATGTGTGTCAGTTAGGGTGTGGAAAGTCCCCAGGCTCCCCAGCAGGCAGAAG
TATGCAAAGCATGCATCTCAATTAGTCAGCAACCAGGTGTGGAAAGTCCCCAGGCTCCCCAGCAGGCAGA
AGTATGCAAAGCATGCATCTCAATTAGTCAGCAACCATAGTCCCGCCCCTAACTCCGCCCATCCCGCCCC
TAACTCCGCCCAGTTCCGCCCATTCTCCGCCCCATGGCTGACTAATTTTTTTTATTTATGCAGAGGCCGA
GGCCGCCTCGGCCTCTGAGCTATTCCAGAAGTAGTGAGGAGGCTTTTTTGGAGGCCTAGGCTTTTGCAAA
GATCGATCAAGAGACAGGATGAGGATCGTTTCGCATGATTGAACAAGATGGATTGCACGCAGGTTCTCCG
GCCGCTTGGGTGGAGAGGCTATTCGGCTATGACTGGGCACAACAGACAATCGGCTGCTCTGATGCCGCCG
TGTTCCGGCTGTCAGCGCAGGGGCGCCCGGTTCTTTTTGTCAAGACCGACCTGTCCGGTGCCCTGAATGA
ACTGCAAGACGAGGCAGCGCGGCTATCGTGGCTGGCCACGACGGGCGTTCCTTGCGCAGCTGTGCTCGAC
GTTGTCACTGAAGCGGGAAGGGACTGGCTGCTATTGGGCGAAGTGCCGGGGCAGGATCTCCTGTCATCTC
ACCTTGCTCCTGCCGAGAAAGTATCCATCATGGCTGATGCAATGCGGCGGCTGCATACGCTTGATCCGGC
TACCTGCCCATTCGACCACCAAGCGAAACATCGCATCGAGCGAGCACGTACTCGGATGGAAGCCGGTCTT
GTCGATCAGGATGATCTGGACGAAGAGCATCAGGGGCTCGCGCCAGCCGAACTGTTCGCCAGGCTCAAGG
CGAGCATGCCCGACGGCGAGGATCTCGTCGTGACCCATGGCGATGCCTGCTTGCCGAATATCATGGTGGA
AAATGGCCGCTTTTCTGGATTCATCGACTGTGGCCGGCTGGGTGTGGCGGACCGCTATCAGGACATAGCG
TTGGCTACCCGTGATATTGCTGAAGAGCTTGGCGGCGAATGGGCTGACCGCTTCCTCGTGCTTTACGGTA
TCGCCGCTCCCGATTCGCAGCGCATCGCCTTCTATCGCCTTCTTGACGAGTTCTTCTGAGCGGGACTCTG
GGGTTCGAAATGACCGACCAAGCGACGCCCAACCTGCCATCACGAGATTTCGATTCCACCGCCGCCTTCT
ATGAAAGGTTGGGCTTCGGAATCGTTTTCCGGGACGCCGGCTGGATGATCCTCCAGCGCGGGGATCTCAT
GCTGGAGTTCTTCGCCCACCCTAGGGGGAGGCTAACTGAAACACGGAAGGAGACAATACCGGAAGGAACC
CGCGCTATGACGGCAATAAAAAGACAGAATAAAACGCACGGTGTTGGGTCGTTTGTTCATAAACGCGGGG
TTCGGTCCCAGGGCTGGCACTCTGTCGATACCCCACCGAGACCCCATTGGGGCCAATACGCCCGCGTTTC
TTCCTTTTCCCCACCCCACCCCCCAAGTTCGGGTGAAGGCCCAGGGCTCGCAGCCAACGTCGGGGCGGCA
GGCCCTGCCATAGCCTCAGGTTACTCATATATACTTTAGATTGATTTAAAACTTCATTTTTAATTTAAAA
GGATCTAGGTGAAGATCCTTTTTGATAATCTCATGACCAAAATCCCTTAACGTGAGTTTTCGTTCCACTG
AGCGTCAGACCCCGTAGAAAAGATCAAAGGATCTTCTTGAGATCCTTTTTTTCTGCGCGTAATCTGCTGC
TTGCAAACAAAAAAACCACCGCTACCAGCGGTGGTTTGTTTGCCGGATCAAGAGCTACCAACTCTTTTTC
CGAAGGTAACTGGCTTCAGCAGAGCGCAGATACCAAATACTGTTCTTCTAGTGTAGCCGTAGTTAGGCCA
CCACTTCAAGAACTCTGTAGCACCGCCTACATACCTCGCTCTGCTAATCCTGTTACCAGTGGCTGCTGCC
AGTGGCGATAAGTCGTGTCTTACCGGGTTGGACTCAAGACGATAGTTACCGGATAAGGCGCAGCGGTCGG
GCTGAACGGGGGGTTCGTGCACACAGCCCAGCTTGGAGCGAACGACCTACACCGAACTGAGATACCTACA
GCGTGAGCTATGAGAAAGCGCCACGCTTCCCGAAGGGAGAAAGGCGGACAGGTATCCGGTAAGCGGCAGG
GTCGGAACAGGAGAGCGCACGAGGGAGCTTCCAGGGGGAAACGCCTGGTATCTTTATAGTCCTGTCGGGT
TTCGCCACCTCTGACTTGAGCGTCGATTTTTGTGATGCTCGTCAGGGGGGCGGAGCCTATGGAAAAACGC
CAGCAACGCGGCCTTTTTACGGTTCCTGGCCTTTTGCTGGCCTTTTGCTCACATGTTCTTTCCTGCGTTA
TCCCCTGATTCTGTGGATAACCGTATTACCGCCATGCATTAGTTATTAATAGTAATCAATTACGGGGTCA
TTAGTTCATAGCCCATATATGGAGTTCCG
Features (pLannotate 1.2.2; 16 found; start..end, strand, type, name):
      1..304     +  enhancer       CMV enhancer: human cytomegalovirus immediate early enhancer
    305..508     +  promoter       CMV promoter: human cytomegalovirus (CMV) immediate early promoter
    531..567     +  misc_feature   MCS (fragment): multiple cloning site
    568..1083    +  CDS            Myl9: MYL9_MOUSE - Also known as Myrl2. Experimental evidence at protein level: Swiss-Prot protein existence level 1. Myosin regulatory subunit that plays an important role in regulation of both smooth muscle and nonmuscle cell contractile activity via its phosphorylation. Implicated in cytokinesis, receptor capping, and cell locomotion (By similarity). In myoblasts, regulates PIEZO1-dependent cortical actomyosin assembly involved in myotube formation (PubMed:29799007). From Mus musculus (Mouse).
   1105..1785    +  CDS            mRuby: mRuby is a basic (constitutively fluorescent) red fluorescent protein published in 2009, derived from Entacmaea quadricolor. It has low acid sensitivity.
   1804..1887    +  CDS            large T antigen (fragment): large T antigen from SV40 (simian virus 40)
   1910..2031    +  polyA_signal   SV40 poly(A) signal: SV40 polyadenylation signal
   2065..2493    -  rep_origin     f1 ori (sequence partly withheld): f1 bacteriophage origin of replication; arrow indicates direction of (+) strand synthesis
   2520..2624    +  promoter       AmpR promoter: bla
   2626..2983    +  promoter       SV40 promoter: SV40 enhancer and early promoter
   3018..3812    +  CDS            NeoR/KanR: aminoglycoside phosphotransferase from Tn5; aph(3')-II (or nptII); confers resistance to neomycin, kanamycin, and G418 (Geneticin®)
   3833..3985    +  CDS            ble (fragment): BLE_KLEPN - Experimental evidence at protein level: Swiss-Prot protein existence level 1. Binding protein with a strong affinity to the bleomycin family of antibiotics. Binds to CL990; an antimitotic-antibiotic compound. From Klebsiella pneumoniae.
   4044..4091    +  polyA_signal   HSV TK poly(A) signal: herpes simplex virus thymidine kinase polyadenylation signal (Cole and Stacy, 1985)
   4182..4198    -  polyA_signal   bGH poly(A) signal (fragment): bovine growth hormone polyadenylation signal
   4420..5008    +  rep_origin     ori: high-copy-number ColE1/pMB1/pBR322/pUC origin of replication
   5123..5182    +  enhancer       CMV enhancer (fragment): human cytomegalovirus immediate early enhancer
