[The description below was written by a language model from this plasmid's Addgene catalogue record and pLannotate feature annotations shown in this document.]
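Description:
mRuby-LC-Myosin-N-7 is a mammalian expression plasmid built on the mRuby-N1 backbone, an N1-style fluorescent-protein fusion vector, and encodes mouse myosin regulatory light chain fused to the red fluorescent protein mRuby. The sequenced record is about 5.2 kb. It is maintained in E. coli at high copy through a ColE1/pUC-type origin and also carries an f1 phage origin. A single NeoR/KanR gene (Tn5 aminoglycoside phosphotransferase) sits behind tandem bacterial (bla-type) and SV40 early promoters and is terminated by an HSV TK polyadenylation signal. It therefore gives kanamycin resistance in bacteria and G418 resistance in transfected mammalian cells. The short ble, SV40 large T antigen and bGH poly(A) hits in the annotation are fragments, most likely residual backbone sequence rather than functional parts.

The expression cassette is driven by the human CMV immediate-early enhancer and promoter. After a remnant of the multiple cloning site comes the insert, listed in the catalogue as LC-Myosin and identified in the feature table as mouse Myl9. This is the regulatory light chain whose phosphorylation controls smooth muscle and nonmuscle myosin contractile activity. mRuby follows on the same strand after a short gap of about 20 nt, which fits the short linker implied by "N-7", so the fluorescent protein sits at the C terminus of the light chain. An SV40 polyadenylation signal terminates the transcript. mRuby is a constitutively fluorescent red protein derived from Entacmaea quadricolor, with recorded excitation at 558 nm and emission at 605 nm. The stated purpose is localization: the fusion serves as a red marker for light chain myosin in transfected mammalian cells during fluorescence imaging.
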