Addgene plasmid #55871: mRuby-LC-Myosin-N-7
Purpose: Localization: Light Chain Myosin, Excitation: 558, Emission: 605
Depositing lab: Michael Davidson. Depositing organization: Florida State University, Tallahassee.
Backbone
  Vector backbone: mRuby-N1
  Backbone size w/o insert (bp): 4750
  Vector type: Mammalian Expression
  Selectable markers: Neomycin (select with G418)
Growth in bacteria
  Bacterial resistance: Kanamycin, 50 μg/mL
  Growth temperature: 37°C
  Growth strain: DH5alpha
  Copy number: High Copy
Gene/Insert
  Gene/Insert name: LC-Myosin (alt name: NM_172118.1)
  Species: M. musculus (mouse)
  Promoter: CMV
  Tag / fusion protein: mRuby (C terminal on backbone)
  Cloning method: Unknown
  Sequencing primers: 5′ CMV-F; 3′ SV40pA-R
Terms and licenses: Academic/Nonprofit Terms; Industry Terms
Depositor comments: . Excitation = 558; Emission = 605
How to cite: mRuby-LC-Myosin-N-7 was a gift from Michael Davidson (Addgene plasmid # 55871 ; http://n2t.net/addgene:55871 ; RRID:Addgene_55871)
