>Addgene plasmid #55871 | mRuby-LC-Myosin-N-7 | depositor partial sequence | sequence record 86777 | insert sequence
CGTCAGATCCGCTAGCGCTACCGGACTCAGATCTCGAGCTCAAGCTTATGTCGAGCAAGAGAGCCAAGGC
CAAGACCACCAAGAAGAGGCCCCAGAGGGCTACGTCCAATGTCTTCGCCATGTTTGACCAGTCCCAGATC
CAGGAGTTTAAGGAGGCCTTCAACATGATTGATCAGAACCGCGATGGCTTCATTGATAAGGAGGACCTGC
ACGACATGTTGGCCTCTCTGGGGAAGAACCCCACAGACGAGTACCTGGAGGGCATGATGAACGAGGCGCC
AGGGCCCATCAACTTCACCATGTTCCTCACAATGTTTGGGGAGAAGCTGAACGGCACAGACCCCGAGGAT
GTGATCCGCAATGCCTTTGCCTGCTTTGATGAGGAGGCCTCAGGCTTCATCCACGAGGACCACCTGAGGG
AGCTGCTCACCACCATGGGCGACCGATTCACGGATGAGGAGGTGGACGAGATGTACCGCGAGGCACCCAT
TGATAAGAAGGGCAACTTCAACTACGTGGAGTTCACTCGCATCCTCAAACACGGCGCCAAGGACAAGGAC
GACCTGGATCCACCGGTCGCCACCATGAACAGCCTGATCAAAGAAAACATGCGGATGAAGGTGGTGCTGG
AAGGCAGCGTGAACGGCCACCAGTTCAAGTGCACCGGCGAGGGCGAGGGCAACCCCTACATGGGCACCCA
GACCATGCGGATCAAAGTGATCGAGGGCGGACCTCTGCCCTTCGCCTTCGACATCCTGGCCACATCCTTC
ATGTACGGCAGCCGGACCTTCATCAAGTACCCCAAGGGCATCCCCGATTTCTTCAAGCAGAGCTTCCCCG
AGGGCTTCACCTGGGAGAGAGTGACCAGATACGAGGACGGCGGCGTGATCACCGTGATGCAGGACACCAG
CCTGGAAGATGGCTGCCTGGTGTACCATGCCCAGGTCAGGGGCGTGAATTTTCCCAGCAACGGCGCCGTG
ATGCAGAAGAAAACCAAGGGCTGGGAGCCCAACACCGAGATGATGTACCCCGCTGACGGCGGACTGAGAG
GCTACACCCACATGGCCCTGAAGGTGGACGGCGGAGGGCACCTGAGCTGCAGCTTCGTGACCACCTACCG
ATCCAAGAAAACCGTGGGCAACATCAAGATGCCCGGCATCCACGCCGTGGACCACCGGCTGGAAAGGCTG
GAAGAGTCCGACAACGAGATGTTCGTGGTGCAGCGGGAGCACGCCGTGGCCAAGTTCGCCGGCCTGGGCG
GAGGGTAAGCGGCCGCGACTCTAGATCATAATCAGCCATACCACATT
